Addgene plasmid #123799: MTK3b_018
Purpose: Encodes dspCAS9 as a Type 3b part to be used in the MTK system
Depositing lab: Hana El-Samad. Depositing organization: University of California, San Francisco (UCSF). Publication: A Toolkit for Rapid Modular Construction of Biological Circuits in Mammalian Cells. Fonseca JP, Bonny AR, Kumar GR, Ng AH, Town J, Wu QC, Aslankoohi E, Chen SY, Dods G, Harrigan P, Osimiri LC, Kistler AL, El-Samad H. ACS Synth Biol. 2019 Nov 15;8(11):2593-2606. doi: 10.1021/acssynbio.9b00322. Epub 2019 Nov 5. PubMed 31686495.
Backbone
  Vector backbone: MTK0_027
  Vector type: Mammalian Expression
Growth in bacteria
  Bacterial resistance: Chloramphenicol, 25 μg/mL
  Growth temperature: 37°C
  Growth strain: DH5alpha
  Copy number: Unknown
Gene/Insert
  Gene/Insert name: SpdCas9
  Cloning method: Restriction Enzyme; 5′ cloning site BsmBI (destroyed during cloning); 3′ cloning site BsmBI (destroyed during cloning)
Terms and licenses: Academic/Nonprofit Terms; Industry Terms: Not Available to Industry
Depositor comments: Type 3b parts are used for coding sequences in the MTK. Please visit https://www.biorxiv.org/content/10.1101/506188v2 for BioRxiv preprint
How to cite: MTK3b_018 was a gift from Hana El-Samad (Addgene plasmid # 123799 ; http://n2t.net/addgene:123799 ; RRID:Addgene_123799)
