[The description below was written by a language model from this plasmid's Addgene catalogue record and pLannotate feature annotations shown in this document.]
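Description:
MTK3b_018 is a part plasmid from the Mammalian Toolkit (MTK), a modular hierarchical cloning system for building genetic circuits in mammalian cells. It carries the coding sequence for nuclease-dead Streptococcus pyogenes Cas9 (SpdCas9) as a Type 3b part, the position the toolkit reserves for coding sequences. The insert was placed into the MTK0_027 part-entry backbone using BsmBI, a Type IIS enzyme, and both sites were destroyed during cloning. Although catalogued as a mammalian expression vector, the annotated plasmid contains no mammalian promoter, polyadenylation signal or eukaryotic selection marker. It is therefore a storage and donor vector for the coding sequence rather than a stand-alone expression construct, and expression would depend on combining it with promoter, terminator and other parts in later toolkit assemblies.

The backbone is minimal. A high-copy ColE1/pUC-type origin supports propagation in E. coli, and a chloramphenicol acetyltransferase gene driven by its native cat promoter provides chloramphenicol selection, with a lambda t0 terminator lying on the same strand downstream of the cat gene. The roughly 4.1 kb Cas9 open reading frame occupies most of the approximately 5.8 kb plasmid. The automated annotation labels it as the generic active Cas9 endonuclease and does not mark the inactivating mutations, so the catalytically dead status rests on the catalogue fields. No tags, nuclear localisation signals or fused effector domains are annotated. The depositor's and the repository's sequence records differ by four nucleotides in length, in the short interval between the Cas9 coding sequence and the terminator, and share the same feature layout. Dead Cas9 binds DNA under guide RNA direction without cutting, so this part is suited to building programmable transcriptional regulators and similar targeting tools.
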