Features (pLannotate 1.2.2; 5 found; start..end, strand, type, name):
     11..599     +  rep_origin     ori: high-copy-number ColE1/pMB1/pBR322/pUC origin of replication
    714..4814    +  CDS            Cas9: Cas9 (Csn1) endonuclease from the Streptococcus pyogenes Type II CRISPR/Cas system generates RNA-guided double strand breaks in DNA
   4838..4872    -  terminator     lambda t0 terminator: minimal transcription terminator from phage lambda (Scholtissek and Grosse, 1987)
   4946..5602    -  CDS            cat: CAT_ECOLX - Experimental evidence at protein level: Swiss-Prot protein existence level 1. This enzyme is an effector of chloramphenicol resistance in bacteria. From Escherichia coli. This protein is used as a marker in many commonly used cloning vectors, such as pACYC184.
   5603..5700    -  promoter       cat promoter: promoter of the E. coli cat gene encoding chloramphenicol acetyltransferase
>Addgene plasmid #123799 | MTK3b_018 | depositor full sequence | sequence record 236621 | MTK3b_018 sequence 5773 bps
AAGGATCTTCTTGAGATCCTTTTTTTCTGCGCGTAATCTGCTGCTTGCAAACAAAAAAACCACCGCTACC
AGCGGTGGTTTGTTTGCCGGATCAAGAGCTACCAACTCTTTTTCCGAAGGTAACTGGCTTCAGCAGAGCG
CAGATACCAAATACTGTTCTTCTAGTGTAGCCGTAGTTAGGCCACCACTTCAAGAACTCTGTAGCACCGC
CTACATACCTCGCTCTGCTAATCCTGTTACCAGTGGCTGCTGCCAGTGGCGATAAGTCGTGTCTTACCGG
GTTGGACTCAAGACGATAGTTACCGGATAAGGCGCAGCGGTCGGGCTGAACGGGGGGTTCGTGCACACAG
CCCAGCTTGGAGCGAACGACCTACACCGAACTGAGATACCTACAGCGTGAGCTATGAGAAAGCGCCACGC
TTCCCGAAGGGAGAAAGGCGGACAGGTATCCGGTAAGCGGCAGGGTCGGAACAGGAGAGCGCACGAGGGA
GCTTCCAGGGGGAAACGCCTGGTATCTTTATAGTCCTGTCGGGTTTCGCCACCTCTGACTTGAGCGTCGA
TTTTTGTGATGCTCGTCAGGGGGGCGGAGCCTATGGAAAAACGCCAGCAACGCGGCCTTTTTACGGTTCC
TGGCCTTTTGCTGGCCTTTTGCTCACATGTTCTTTCCTGCGTTATCCCCTGATTCTGTGGATAACCGTAG
TCGGTCTCATTCTGACAAGAAGTACAGCATCGGCCTGGCCATCGGCACCAACTCTGTGGGCTGGGCCGTG
ATCACCGACGAGTACAAGGTGCCCAGCAAGAAATTCAAGGTGCTGGGCAACACCGACCGGCACAGCATCA
AGAAGAACCTGATCGGAGCCCTGCTGTTCGACAGCGGCGAAACAGCCGAGGCCACCCGGCTGAAGAGAAC
CGCCAGAAGAAGATACACCAGACGGAAGAACCGGATCTGCTATCTGCAAGAGATCTTCAGCAACGAGATG
GCCAAGGTGGACGACAGCTTCTTCCACAGACTGGAAGAGTCCTTCCTGGTGGAAGAGGATAAGAAGCACG
AGCGGCACCCCATCTTCGGCAACATCGTGGACGAGGTGGCCTACCACGAGAAGTACCCCACCATCTACCA
CCTGAGAAAGAAACTGGTGGACAGCACCGACAAGGCCGACCTGCGGCTGATCTATCTGGCCCTGGCCCAC
ATGATCAAGTTCCGGGGCCACTTCCTGATCGAGGGCGACCTGAACCCCGACAACAGCGACGTGGACAAGC
TGTTCATCCAGCTGGTGCAGACCTACAACCAGCTGTTCGAGGAAAACCCCATCAACGCCAGCGGCGTGGA
CGCCAAGGCCATCCTGTCTGCCAGACTGAGCAAGAGCAGACGGCTGGAAAATCTGATCGCCCAGCTGCCC
GGCGAGAAGAAGAATGGCCTGTTCGGCAACCTGATTGCCCTGAGCCTGGGCCTGACCCCCAACTTCAAGA
GCAACTTCGACCTGGCCGAGGATGCCAAACTGCAGCTGAGCAAGGACACCTACGACGACGACCTGGACAA
CCTGCTGGCCCAGATCGGCGACCAGTACGCCGACCTGTTTCTGGCCGCCAAGAACCTGTCCGACGCCATC
CTGCTGAGCGACATCCTGAGAGTGAACACCGAGATCACCAAGGCCCCCCTGAGCGCCTCTATGATCAAGA
GATACGACGAGCACCACCAGGACCTGACCCTGCTGAAAGCTCTCGTGCGGCAGCAGCTGCCTGAGAAGTA
CAAAGAGATTTTCTTCGACCAGAGCAAGAACGGCTACGCCGGCTACATTGACGGCGGAGCCAGCCAGGAA
GAGTTCTACAAGTTCATCAAGCCCATCCTGGAAAAGATGGACGGCACCGAGGAACTGCTCGTGAAGCTGA
ACAGAGAGGACCTGCTGCGGAAGCAGCGGACCTTCGACAACGGCAGCATCCCCCACCAGATCCACCTGGG
AGAGCTGCACGCCATTCTGCGGCGGCAGGAAGATTTTTACCCATTCCTGAAGGACAACCGGGAAAAGATC
GAGAAGATCCTGACCTTCCGCATCCCCTACTACGTGGGCCCTCTGGCCAGGGGAAACAGCAGATTCGCCT
GGATGACCAGAAAGAGCGAGGAAACCATCACCCCCTGGAACTTCGAGGAAGTGGTGGACAAGGGCGCTTC
CGCCCAGAGCTTCATCGAGCGGATGACCAACTTCGATAAGAACCTGCCCAACGAGAAGGTGCTGCCCAAG
CACAGCCTGCTGTACGAGTACTTCACCGTGTATAACGAGCTGACCAAAGTGAAATACGTGACCGAGGGAA
TGAGAAAGCCCGCCTTCCTGAGCGGCGAGCAGAAAAAGGCCATCGTGGACCTGCTGTTCAAGACCAACCG
GAAAGTGACCGTGAAGCAGCTGAAAGAGGACTACTTCAAGAAAATCGAGTGCTTCGACTCCGTGGAAATC
TCCGGCGTGGAAGATCGGTTCAACGCCTCCCTGGGCACATACCACGATCTGCTGAAAATTATCAAGGACA
AGGACTTCCTGGACAATGAGGAAAACGAGGACATTCTGGAAGATATCGTGCTGACCCTGACACTGTTTGA
GGACAGAGAGATGATCGAGGAACGGCTGAAAACCTATGCCCACCTGTTCGACGACAAAGTGATGAAGCAG
CTGAAGCGGCGGAGATACACCGGCTGGGGCAGGCTGAGCCGGAAGCTGATCAACGGCATCCGGGACAAGC
AGTCCGGCAAGACAATCCTGGATTTCCTGAAGTCCGACGGCTTCGCCAACAGAAACTTCATGCAGCTGAT
CCACGACGACAGCCTGACCTTTAAAGAGGACATCCAGAAAGCCCAGGTGTCCGGCCAGGGCGATAGCCTG
CACGAGCACATTGCCAATCTGGCCGGCAGCCCCGCCATTAAGAAGGGCATCCTGCAGACAGTGAAGGTGG
TGGACGAGCTCGTGAAAGTGATGGGCCGGCACAAGCCCGAGAACATCGTGATCGAAATGGCCAGAGAGAA
CCAGACCACCCAGAAGGGACAGAAGAACAGCCGCGAGAGAATGAAGCGGATCGAAGAGGGCATCAAAGAG
CTGGGCAGCCAGATCCTGAAAGAACACCCCGTGGAAAACACCCAGCTGCAGAACGAGAAGCTGTACCTGT
ACTACCTGCAGAATGGGCGGGATATGTACGTGGACCAGGAACTGGACATCAACCGGCTGTCCGACTACGA
TGTGGACGCCATCGTGCCTCAGAGCTTTCTGAAGGACGACTCCATCGACAACAAGGTGCTGACCAGAAGC
GACAAGAACCGGGGCAAGAGCGACAACGTGCCCTCCGAAGAGGTCGTGAAGAAGATGAAGAACTACTGGC
GGCAGCTGCTGAACGCCAAGCTGATTACCCAGAGAAAGTTCGACAATCTGACCAAGGCCGAGAGAGGCGG
CCTGAGCGAACTGGATAAGGCCGGCTTCATCAAGAGACAGCTGGTGGAAACCCGGCAGATCACAAAGCAC
GTGGCACAGATCCTGGACTCCCGGATGAACACTAAGTACGACGAGAATGACAAGCTGATCCGGGAAGTGA
AAGTGATCACCCTGAAGTCCAAGCTGGTGTCCGATTTCCGGAAGGATTTCCAGTTTTACAAAGTGCGCGA
GATCAACAACTACCACCACGCCCACGACGCCTACCTGAACGCCGTCGTGGGAACCGCCCTGATCAAAAAG
TACCCTAAGCTGGAAAGCGAGTTCGTGTACGGCGACTACAAGGTGTACGACGTGCGGAAGATGATCGCCA
AGAGCGAGCAGGAAATCGGCAAGGCTACCGCCAAGTACTTCTTCTACAGCAACATCATGAACTTTTTCAA
GACCGAGATTACCCTGGCCAACGGCGAGATCCGGAAGCGGCCTCTGATCGAGACAAACGGCGAAACCGGG
GAGATCGTGTGGGATAAGGGCCGGGATTTTGCCACCGTGCGGAAAGTGCTGAGCATGCCCCAAGTGAATA
TCGTGAAAAAGACCGAGGTGCAGACAGGCGGCTTCAGCAAAGAGTCTATCCTGCCCAAGAGGAACAGCGA
TAAGCTGATCGCCAGAAAGAAGGACTGGGACCCTAAGAAGTACGGCGGCTTCGACAGCCCCACCGTGGCC
TATTCTGTGCTGGTGGTGGCCAAAGTGGAAAAGGGCAAGTCCAAGAAACTGAAGAGTGTGAAAGAGCTGC
TGGGGATCACCATCATGGAAAGAAGCAGCTTCGAGAAGAATCCCATCGACTTTCTGGAAGCCAAGGGCTA
CAAAGAAGTGAAAAAGGACCTGATCATCAAGCTGCCTAAGTACTCCCTGTTCGAGCTGGAAAACGGCCGG
AAGAGAATGCTGGCCTCTGCCGGCGAACTGCAGAAGGGAAACGAACTGGCCCTGCCCTCCAAATATGTGA
ACTTCCTGTACCTGGCCAGCCACTATGAGAAGCTGAAGGGCTCCCCCGAGGATAATGAGCAGAAACAGCT
GTTTGTGGAACAGCACAAGCACTACCTGGACGAGATCATCGAGCAGATCAGCGAGTTCTCCAAGAGAGTG
ATCCTGGCCGACGCTAATCTGGACAAAGTGCTGTCCGCCTACAACAAGCACCGGGATAAGCCCATCAGAG
AGCAGGCCGAGAATATCATCCACCTGTTTACCCTGACCAATCTGGGAGCCCCTGCCGCCTTCAAGTACTT
TGACACCACCATCGACCGGAAGAGGTACACCAGCACCAAAGAGGTGCTGGACGCCACCCTGATCCACCAG
AGCATCACCGGCCTGTACGAGACACGGATCGACCTGTCTCAGCTGGGAGGCGACGGATCCAGAGACCGAC
CAGACCAATAAAAAACGCCCGGCGGCAACCGAGCGTTCTGAACAAATCCAGATGGAGTTCTGAGGTCATT
ACTGGATCTATCAACAGGAGTCCAAGCGAGCTCGATATCAAATTACGCCCCGCCCTGCCACTCATCGCAG
TACTGTTGTAATTCATTAAGCATTCTGCCGACATGGAAGCCATCACAAACGGCATGATGAACCTGAATCG
CCAGCGGCATCAGCACCTTGTCGCCTTGCGTATAATATTTGCCCATGGTGAAAACGGGGGCGAAGAAGTT
GTCCATATTGGCCACGTTTAAATCAAAACTGGTGAAACTCACCCAGGGATTGGCTGAAACGAAAAACATA
TTCTCAATAAACCCTTTAGGGAAATAGGCCAGGTTTTCACCGTAACACGCCACATCTTGCGAATATATGT
GTAGAAACTGCCGGAAATCGTCGTGGTATTCACTCCAGAGCGATGAAAACGTTTCAGTTTGCTCATGGAA
AACGGTGTAACAAGGGTGAACACTATCCCATATCACCAGCTCACCGTCTTTCATTGCCATACGAAATTCC
GGATGAGCATTCATCAGGCGGGCAAGAATGTGAATAAAGGCCGGATAAAACTTGTGCTTATTTTTCTTTA
CGGTCTTTAAAAAGGCCGTAATATCCAGCTGAACGGTCTGGTTATAGGTACATTGAGCAACTGACTGAAA
TGCCTCAAAATGTTCTTTACGATGCCATTGGGATATATCAACGGTGGTATATCCAGTGATTTTTTTCTCC
ATTTTAGCTTCCTTAGCTCCTGAAAATCTCGATAACTCAAAAAATACGCCCGGTAGTGATCTTATTTCAT
TATGGTGAAAGTTGGAACCTCTTACGTGCCCGATCAATCATGACCAAAATCCCTTAACGTGAGTTTTCGT
TCCACTGAGCGTCAGACCCCGTAGAAAAGATCA
