Features (pLannotate 1.2.2; 5 found; start..end, strand, type, name):
     11..599     +  rep_origin     ori: high-copy-number ColE1/pMB1/pBR322/pUC origin of replication
    714..4814    +  CDS            Cas9: Cas9 (Csn1) endonuclease from the Streptococcus pyogenes Type II CRISPR/Cas system generates RNA-guided double strand breaks in DNA
   4834..4868    -  terminator     lambda t0 terminator: minimal transcription terminator from phage lambda (Scholtissek and Grosse, 1987)
   4942..5598    -  CDS            cat: CAT_ECOLX - Experimental evidence at protein level: Swiss-Prot protein existence level 1. This enzyme is an effector of chloramphenicol resistance in bacteria. From Escherichia coli. This protein is used as a marker in many commonly used cloning vectors, such as pACYC184.
   5599..5696    -  promoter       cat promoter: promoter of the E. coli cat gene encoding chloramphenicol acetyltransferase
>Addgene plasmid #123799 | MTK3b_018 | addgene full sequence | sequence record 249648 | Addgene NGS Result
AAGGATCTTCTTGAGATCCTTTTTTTCTGCGCGTAATCTGCTGCTTGCAAACAAAAAAACCACCGCTACC
AGCGGTGGTTTGTTTGCCGGATCAAGAGCTACCAACTCTTTTTCCGAAGGTAACTGGCTTCAGCAGAGCG
CAGATACCAAATACTGTTCTTCTAGTGTAGCCGTAGTTAGGCCACCACTTCAAGAACTCTGTAGCACCGC
CTACATACCTCGCTCTGCTAATCCTGTTACCAGTGGCTGCTGCCAGTGGCGATAAGTCGTGTCTTACCGG
GTTGGACTCAAGACGATAGTTACCGGATAAGGCGCAGCGGTCGGGCTGAACGGGGGGTTCGTGCACACAG
CCCAGCTTGGAGCGAACGACCTACACCGAACTGAGATACCTACAGCGTGAGCTATGAGAAAGCGCCACGC
TTCCCGAAGGGAGAAAGGCGGACAGGTATCCGGTAAGCGGCAGGGTCGGAACAGGAGAGCGCACGAGGGA
GCTTCCAGGGGGAAACGCCTGGTATCTTTATAGTCCTGTCGGGTTTCGCCACCTCTGACTTGAGCGTCGA
TTTTTGTGATGCTCGTCAGGGGGGCGGAGCCTATGGAAAAACGCCAGCAACGCGGCCTTTTTACGGTTCC
TGGCCTTTTGCTGGCCTTTTGCTCACATGTTCTTTCCTGCGTTATCCCCTGATTCTGTGGATAACCGTAG
TCGGTCTCATTCTGACAAGAAGTACAGCATCGGCCTGGCCATCGGCACCAACTCTGTGGGCTGGGCCGTG
ATCACCGACGAGTACAAGGTGCCCAGCAAGAAATTCAAGGTGCTGGGCAACACCGACCGGCACAGCATCA
AGAAGAACCTGATCGGAGCCCTGCTGTTCGACAGCGGCGAAACAGCCGAGGCCACCCGGCTGAAGAGAAC
CGCCAGAAGAAGATACACCAGACGGAAGAACCGGATCTGCTATCTGCAAGAGATCTTCAGCAACGAGATG
GCCAAGGTGGACGACAGCTTCTTCCACAGACTGGAAGAGTCCTTCCTGGTGGAAGAGGATAAGAAGCACG
AGCGGCACCCCATCTTCGGCAACATCGTGGACGAGGTGGCCTACCACGAGAAGTACCCCACCATCTACCA
CCTGAGAAAGAAACTGGTGGACAGCACCGACAAGGCCGACCTGCGGCTGATCTATCTGGCCCTGGCCCAC
ATGATCAAGTTCCGGGGCCACTTCCTGATCGAGGGCGACCTGAACCCCGACAACAGCGACGTGGACAAGC
TGTTCATCCAGCTGGTGCAGACCTACAACCAGCTGTTCGAGGAAAACCCCATCAACGCCAGCGGCGTGGA
CGCCAAGGCCATCCTGTCTGCCAGACTGAGCAAGAGCAGACGGCTGGAAAATCTGATCGCCCAGCTGCCC
GGCGAGAAGAAGAATGGCCTGTTCGGCAACCTGATTGCCCTGAGCCTGGGCCTGACCCCCAACTTCAAGA
GCAACTTCGACCTGGCCGAGGATGCCAAACTGCAGCTGAGCAAGGACACCTACGACGACGACCTGGACAA
CCTGCTGGCCCAGATCGGCGACCAGTACGCCGACCTGTTTCTGGCCGCCAAGAACCTGTCCGACGCCATC
CTGCTGAGCGACATCCTGAGAGTGAACACCGAGATCACCAAGGCCCCCCTGAGCGCCTCTATGATCAAGA
GATACGACGAGCACCACCAGGACCTGACCCTGCTGAAAGCTCTCGTGCGGCAGCAGCTGCCTGAGAAGTA
CAAAGAGATTTTCTTCGACCAGAGCAAGAACGGCTACGCCGGCTACATTGACGGCGGAGCCAGCCAGGAA
GAGTTCTACAAGTTCATCAAGCCCATCCTGGAAAAGATGGACGGCACCGAGGAACTGCTCGTGAAGCTGA
ACAGAGAGGACCTGCTGCGGAAGCAGCGGACCTTCGACAACGGCAGCATCCCCCACCAGATCCACCTGGG
AGAGCTGCACGCCATTCTGCGGCGGCAGGAAGATTTTTACCCATTCCTGAAGGACAACCGGGAAAAGATC
GAGAAGATCCTGACCTTCCGCATCCCCTACTACGTGGGCCCTCTGGCCAGGGGAAACAGCAGATTCGCCT
GGATGACCAGAAAGAGCGAGGAAACCATCACCCCCTGGAACTTCGAGGAAGTGGTGGACAAGGGCGCTTC
CGCCCAGAGCTTCATCGAGCGGATGACCAACTTCGATAAGAACCTGCCCAACGAGAAGGTGCTGCCCAAG
CACAGCCTGCTGTACGAGTACTTCACCGTGTATAACGAGCTGACCAAAGTGAAATACGTGACCGAGGGAA
TGAGAAAGCCCGCCTTCCTGAGCGGCGAGCAGAAAAAGGCCATCGTGGACCTGCTGTTCAAGACCAACCG
GAAAGTGACCGTGAAGCAGCTGAAAGAGGACTACTTCAAGAAAATCGAGTGCTTCGACTCCGTGGAAATC
TCCGGCGTGGAAGATCGGTTCAACGCCTCCCTGGGCACATACCACGATCTGCTGAAAATTATCAAGGACA
AGGACTTCCTGGACAATGAGGAAAACGAGGACATTCTGGAAGATATCGTGCTGACCCTGACACTGTTTGA
GGACAGAGAGATGATCGAGGAACGGCTGAAAACCTATGCCCACCTGTTCGACGACAAAGTGATGAAGCAG
CTGAAGCGGCGGAGATACACCGGCTGGGGCAGGCTGAGCCGGAAGCTGATCAACGGCATCCGGGACAAGC
AGTCCGGCAAGACAATCCTGGATTTCCTGAAGTCCGACGGCTTCGCCAACAGAAACTTCATGCAGCTGAT
CCACGACGACAGCCTGACCTTTAAAGAGGACATCCAGAAAGCCCAGGTGTCCGGCCAGGGCGATAGCCTG
CACGAGCACATTGCCAATCTGGCCGGCAGCCCCGCCATTAAGAAGGGCATCCTGCAGACAGTGAAGGTGG
TGGACGAGCTCGTGAAAGTGATGGGCCGGCACAAGCCCGAGAACATCGTGATCGAAATGGCCAGAGAGAA
CCAGACCACCCAGAAGGGACAGAAGAACAGCCGCGAGAGAATGAAGCGGATCGAAGAGGGCATCAAAGAG
CTGGGCAGCCAGATCCTGAAAGAACACCCCGTGGAAAACACCCAGCTGCAGAACGAGAAGCTGTACCTGT
ACTACCTGCAGAATGGGCGGGATATGTACGTGGACCAGGAACTGGACATCAACCGGCTGTCCGACTACGA
TGTGGACGCCATCGTGCCTCAGAGCTTTCTGAAGGACGACTCCATCGACAACAAGGTGCTGACCAGAAGC
GACAAGAACCGGGGCAAGAGCGACAACGTGCCCTCCGAAGAGGTCGTGAAGAAGATGAAGAACTACTGGC
GGCAGCTGCTGAACGCCAAGCTGATTACCCAGAGAAAGTTCGACAATCTGACCAAGGCCGAGAGAGGCGG
CCTGAGCGAACTGGATAAGGCCGGCTTCATCAAGAGACAGCTGGTGGAAACCCGGCAGATCACAAAGCAC
GTGGCACAGATCCTGGACTCCCGGATGAACACTAAGTACGACGAGAATGACAAGCTGATCCGGGAAGTGA
AAGTGATCACCCTGAAGTCCAAGCTGGTGTCCGATTTCCGGAAGGATTTCCAGTTTTACAAAGTGCGCGA
GATCAACAACTACCACCACGCCCACGACGCCTACCTGAACGCCGTCGTGGGAACCGCCCTGATCAAAAAG
TACCCTAAGCTGGAAAGCGAGTTCGTGTACGGCGACTACAAGGTGTACGACGTGCGGAAGATGATCGCCA
AGAGCGAGCAGGAAATCGGCAAGGCTACCGCCAAGTACTTCTTCTACAGCAACATCATGAACTTTTTCAA
GACCGAGATTACCCTGGCCAACGGCGAGATCCGGAAGCGGCCTCTGATCGAGACAAACGGCGAAACCGGG
GAGATCGTGTGGGATAAGGGCCGGGATTTTGCCACCGTGCGGAAAGTGCTGAGCATGCCCCAAGTGAATA
TCGTGAAAAAGACCGAGGTGCAGACAGGCGGCTTCAGCAAAGAGTCTATCCTGCCCAAGAGGAACAGCGA
TAAGCTGATCGCCAGAAAGAAGGACTGGGACCCTAAGAAGTACGGCGGCTTCGACAGCCCCACCGTGGCC
TATTCTGTGCTGGTGGTGGCCAAAGTGGAAAAGGGCAAGTCCAAGAAACTGAAGAGTGTGAAAGAGCTGC
TGGGGATCACCATCATGGAAAGAAGCAGCTTCGAGAAGAATCCCATCGACTTTCTGGAAGCCAAGGGCTA
CAAAGAAGTGAAAAAGGACCTGATCATCAAGCTGCCTAAGTACTCCCTGTTCGAGCTGGAAAACGGCCGG
AAGAGAATGCTGGCCTCTGCCGGCGAACTGCAGAAGGGAAACGAACTGGCCCTGCCCTCCAAATATGTGA
ACTTCCTGTACCTGGCCAGCCACTATGAGAAGCTGAAGGGCTCCCCCGAGGATAATGAGCAGAAACAGCT
GTTTGTGGAACAGCACAAGCACTACCTGGACGAGATCATCGAGCAGATCAGCGAGTTCTCCAAGAGAGTG
ATCCTGGCCGACGCTAATCTGGACAAAGTGCTGTCCGCCTACAACAAGCACCGGGATAAGCCCATCAGAG
AGCAGGCCGAGAATATCATCCACCTGTTTACCCTGACCAATCTGGGAGCCCCTGCCGCCTTCAAGTACTT
TGACACCACCATCGACCGGAAGAGGTACACCAGCACCAAAGAGGTGCTGGACGCCACCCTGATCCACCAG
AGCATCACCGGCCTGTACGAGACACGGATCGACCTGTCTCAGCTGGGAGGCGACGGATCCTGAGACCAGA
CCAATAAAAAACGCCCGGCGGCAACCGAGCGTTCTGAACAAATCCAGATGGAGTTCTGAGGTCATTACTG
GATCTATCAACAGGAGTCCAAGCGAGCTCGATATCAAATTACGCCCCGCCCTGCCACTCATCGCAGTACT
GTTGTAATTCATTAAGCATTCTGCCGACATGGAAGCCATCACAAACGGCATGATGAACCTGAATCGCCAG
CGGCATCAGCACCTTGTCGCCTTGCGTATAATATTTGCCCATGGTGAAAACGGGGGCGAAGAAGTTGTCC
ATATTGGCCACGTTTAAATCAAAACTGGTGAAACTCACCCAGGGATTGGCTGAAACGAAAAACATATTCT
CAATAAACCCTTTAGGGAAATAGGCCAGGTTTTCACCGTAACACGCCACATCTTGCGAATATATGTGTAG
AAACTGCCGGAAATCGTCGTGGTATTCACTCCAGAGCGATGAAAACGTTTCAGTTTGCTCATGGAAAACG
GTGTAACAAGGGTGAACACTATCCCATATCACCAGCTCACCGTCTTTCATTGCCATACGAAATTCCGGAT
GAGCATTCATCAGGCGGGCAAGAATGTGAATAAAGGCCGGATAAAACTTGTGCTTATTTTTCTTTACGGT
CTTTAAAAAGGCCGTAATATCCAGCTGAACGGTCTGGTTATAGGTACATTGAGCAACTGACTGAAATGCC
TCAAAATGTTCTTTACGATGCCATTGGGATATATCAACGGTGGTATATCCAGTGATTTTTTTCTCCATTT
TAGCTTCCTTAGCTCCTGAAAATCTCGATAACTCAAAAAATACGCCCGGTAGTGATCTTATTTCATTATG
GTGAAAGTTGGAACCTCTTACGTGCCCGATCAATCATGACCAAAATCCCTTAACGTGAGTTTTCGTTCCA
CTGAGCGTCAGACCCCGTAGAAAAGATCA
